>Addgene plasmid #235326 | pPB-[EF1a-mRuby2(miRE.FF4)-TS.FF6x1-bGH]-UbC-PuroR-T2A-mGL-SV40pA | addgene full sequence | sequence record 472799 | Addgene NGS Result
CTATAATGTGCGCGGAACCCCTATTTGTTTATTTTTCTAAATACATTCAAATATGTATCCGCTCATGAGA
CAATAACCCTGATAAATGCTTCAATAATATTGAAAAAGGAAGAGTATGAGTATTCAACATTTCCGTGTCG
CCCTTATTCCCTTTTTTGCGGCATTTTGCCTTCCTGTTTTTGCTCACCCAGAAACGCTGGTGAAAGTAAA
AGATGCTGAAGATCAGTTGGGTGCACGAGTGGGTTACATCGAACTGGATCTCAACAGCGGTAAGATCCTT
GAGAGTTTTCGCCCCGAAGAACGTTTTCCAATGATGAGCACTTTTAAAGTTCTGCTATGTGGCGCGGTAT
TATCCCGTATTGACGCCGGGCAAGAGCAACTCGGTCGCCGCATACACTATTCTCAGAATGACTTGGTTGA
GTACTCACCAGTCACAGAAAAGCATCTTACGGATGGCATGACAGTAAGAGAATTATGCAGTGCTGCCATA
ACCATGAGTGATAACACTGCGGCCAACTTACTTCTGACAACGATCGGAGGACCGAAGGAGCTAACCGCTT
TTTTGCACAACATGGGGGATCATGTAACTCGCCTTGATCGTTGGGAACCGGAGCTGAATGAAGCCATACC
AAACGACGAGCGTGACACCACGATGCCTGTAGCAATGGCAACAACGTTGCGCAAACTATTAACTGGCGAA
CTACTTACTCTAGCTTCCCGGCAACAATTAATAGACTGGATGGAGGCGGATAAAGTTGCAGGACCACTTC
TGCGCTCGGCCCTTCCGGCTGGCTGGTTTATTGCTGATAAATCTGGAGCCGGTGAGCGTGGGTCTCGCGG
TATCATTGCAGCACTGGGGCCAGATGGTAAGCCCTCCCGTATCGTAGTTATCTACACGACGGGGAGTCAG
GCAACTATGGATGAACGAAATAGACAGATCGCTGAGATAGGTGCCTCACTGATTAAGCATTGGTAACTGT
CAGACCAAGTTTACTCATATATACTTTAGATTGATTTAAAACTTCATTTTTAATTTAAAAGGATCTAGGT
GAAGATCCTTTTTGATAATCTCATGACCAAAATCCCTTAACGTGAGTTTTCGTTCCACTGAGCGTCAGAC
CCCGTAGAAAAGATCAAAGGATCTTCTTGAGATCCTTTTTTTCTGCGCGTAATCTGCTGCTTGCAAACAA
AAAAACCACCGCTACCAGCGGTGGTTTGTTTGCCGGATCAAGAGCTACCAACTCTTTTTCCGAAGGTAAC
TGGCTTCAGCAGAGCGCAGATACCAAATACTGTTCTTCTAGTGTAGCCGTAGTTAGGCCACCACTTCAAG
AACTCTGTAGCACCGCCTACATACCTCGCTCTGCTAATCCTGTTACCAGTGGCTGCTGCCAGTGGCGATA
AGTCGTGTCTTACCGGGTTGGACTCAAGACGATAGTTACCGGATAAGGCGCAGCGGTCGGGCTGAACGGG
GGGTTCGTGCACACAGCCCAGCTTGGAGCGAACGACCTACACCGAACTGAGATACCTACAGCGTGAGCTA
TGAGAAAGCGCCACGCTTCCCGAAGGGAGAAAGGCGGACAGGTATCCGGTAAGCGGCAGGGTCGGAACAG
GAGAGCGCACGAGGGAGCTTCCAGGGGGAAACGCCTGGTATCTTTATAGTCCTGTCGGGTTTCGCCACCT
CTGACTTGAGCGTCGATTTTTGTGATGCTCGTCAGGGGGGCGGAGCCTATGGAAAAACGCCAGCAACGCG
GCCTTTTTACGGTTCCTGGCCTTTTGCTGGCCTTTTGCTCACATGTTCTTTCCTGCGTTATCTTCACCCT
AGAAAGATAGTCTGCGTAAAATTGACGCATGTCCTTACTAGCGCCATAGAGCCCACCGCATCCCCAGCAT
GCCTGCTATTGTCTTCCCAATCCTCCCCCTTGCTGTCCTGCCCCACCCCACCCCCCAGAATAGAATGACA
CCTACTCAGACAATGCGATGCAATTTCCTCATTTTATTAGGAAAGGACAGTGGGAGTGGCACCTTCCAGG
GTCAAGGAAGGCACGGGGGAGGGGCAAACAACAGATGGCTGGCAACTAGAAGGCACAGGTGCAACTCCTC
CTAGGTTTATGAGGAATCTCTTTGGTTCCACAAGCTTGTTGTTACTTGTACAGCTCGTCCATCCCACCAC
CAAGCCCGGCGAACTTGGCAACTGCGTGTTCGCGTTGTACTACGAACATTTCATTGTCACTTTCCTCTAA
CCTTTCCAGGCGGTGATCAACGGCATGGATACCGGGCATCTTGATGTTCCCGACGGTCTTTTTTGACCTG
TAAGTTGTTACGAAAGAGCAAGACAGATGGCCACCACCATCAACTTTCAGTGCCATATGAGTGTATCCCC
TCAGACCACCATCTGCTGGATACATCATCTCTGTATTAGGCTCCCAACCCTTGGTCTTCTTCTGCATCAC
GGGACCATTGGAGGGAAAGTTTACCCCTCTGACTTGGACGTGGTAAACGAGACAGCCATCCTCAAGGCTG
GTGTCCTGCATGACGGTGACGACTCCACCATCTTCGTATCTCGTAACTCTTTCCCAAGTAAAACCCTCAG
GAAAGGACTGTTTAAAGAAATCAGGAATGCCTTTCGGGTACTTGATAAAAGTACGGCTGCCATACATGAA
CGACGTGGCAAGAATGTCAAAGGCAAATGGCAGGGGTCCTCCCTCGATGACTTTGATCCTCATGGTTTGA
GTTCCCATGTACGGATTGCCTTCTCCTTCACCTGTGCATTTGAATTGGTGGCCGTTGACCGAACCTTCCA
TGACCACCTGTGAAAAAAAAAAAGAAGACTCGAAGTTAGTACAATTGAAAAAAGTGATTTAATTTATACC
ATTTTAATTCAGCTTTGTAAAAATGTATCAAAGAGATAGCAAGGTATTCAGTTTTAGTAAACAAGATAAT
TGCTCCTAAAGTAGCCCCTTGAATTCTAGCCCCTTGAAGTCCGAGGCAGTAGGCACCGCTTGAAGTCTTT
AATTAAATACATCTGTGGCTTCACTATTTAATTAAAGACTTCAAGCGGCGCTCACTGTCAACAGCAATAT
ACCTTCTCGAGCCTTCTGTTGGGTTAAGAAGTCCCTGAAGAAGTAATCCCAGCAAGTGTTTCCAAGATGT
GCAGGCAACGATTCTGTAAAGTACTGAAGCCTCATTCAACATAGTATATGTGCTGCCGAAGCGAGCACAC
TTACCTTCATACGCATATTTTCCTTGATCAGCTCTTCGCCCTTAGACACCATGGTGGCCATTACAGCGTG
GATGGCGTCTCCAGGCGATCTGACGGTTCACTAAACGAGCTCTCACGACACCTGAAATGGAAGAAAAAAA
CTTTGAACCACTGTCTGAGGCTTGAGAATGAACCAAGATCCAAACTCAAAAAGGGCAAATTCCAAGGAGA
ATTACATCAAGTGCCAAGCTGGCCTAACTTCAGTCTCCACCCACTCAGTGTGGGGAAACTCCATCGCATA
AAACCCCTCCCCCCAACCTAAAGACGACGTACTCCAAAAGCTCGAGAACTAATCGAGGTGCCTGGACGGC
GCCCGGTACTCCGTGGAGTCACATGAAGCGACGGCTGAGGACGGAAAGGCCCTTTTCCTTTGTGTGGGTG
ACTCACCCGCCCGCTCTCCCGAGCGCCGCGTCCTCCATTTTGAGCTCCCTGCAGCAGGGCCGGGAAGCGG
CCATCTTTCCGCTCACGCAACTGGTGCCGACCGGGCCAGCCTTGCCGCCCAGGGCGGGGCGATACACGGC
GGCGCGAGGCCAGGCACCAGAGCAGGCCGGCCAGCTTGAGACTACCCCCGTCCGATTCTCGGTGGCCGCG
CTCGCAGGCCCCGCCTCGCCGAACATGTGCGCTGGGACGCACGGGCCCCGTCGCCGCCCGCGGCCCCAAA
AACCGAAATACCAGTGTGCAGATCTTGGCCCGCATTTACAAGACTATCTTGCCAGAAAAAAAGCGTCGCA
GCAGGTCATCAAAAATTTTAAATGGCTAGAGACTTATCGAAAGCAGCGAGACAGGCGCGAAGGTGCCACC
AGATTCGCACGCGGCGGCCCCAGCGCCCAAGCCAGGCCTCAACTCAAGCACGAGGCGAAGGGGCTCCTTA
AGCGCAAGGCCTCGAACTCTCCCACCCACTTCCAACCCGAAGCTCGGGATCAAGAATCACGTACTGCAGC
CAGGGGCGTGGAAGTAATTCAAGGCACGCAAGGGCCATAACCCGTAAAGAGGCCAGGCCCGCGGGAACCA
CACACGGCACTTACCTGTGTTCTGGCGGCAAACCCGTTGCGAAAAAGAACGTTCACGGCGACTACTGCAC
TTATATACGGTTCTCCCCCACCCTCGGGAAAAAGGCGGAGCCAGTACACGACATCACTTTCCCAGTTTAC
CCCGCGCCACCTTCTCTAGGCACCGGTTCAATTGCCGACCCCTCCCCCCAACTTCTCGGGGACTGTGGGC
GATGTGCGCTCTGCCCACTGACGGGCACCGGAGCAGTACGAACATGGTAGCTAGTGGATCCTTCGTCGAC
CTGCAGACTGGCTGTGTATAAGGGAGCCTGACATTTATATTCCCCAGAACATCAGGTTAATGGCGTTTTT
GATGTCATTTTCGCGGTGGCTGAGATCAGCCACTTCTTCCCCGATAACGGAGACCGGCACACTGGCGCAT
ATCGGTGGTCATCATGCGCCAGCTTTCATCCCCGATATGCACCACCGGGTAAAGTTCACGCATATGAAGC
TGGACATCACCTCCCACAACCTCGAGGTGGAACAGTACGCTGATATCTCTTATACTGGCCTCCGCGCCGG
GTTTTGGCGCCTCCCGCGGGCGCCCCCCTCCTCACGGCGAGCGCTGCCACGTCAGACGAAGGGCGCAGCG
AGCGTCCTGATCCTTCCGCCCGGACGCTCAGGACAGCGGCCCGCTGCTCATAAGACTCGGCCTTAGAACC
CCAGTATCAGCAGAAGGACATTTTAGGACGGGACTTGGGTGACTCTAGGGCACTGGTTTTCTTTCCAGAG
AGCGGAACAGGCGAGGAAAAGTAGTCCCTTCTCGGCGATTCTGCGGAGGGATCTCCGTGGGGCGGTGAAC
GCCGATGATTATATAAGGACGCGCCGGGTGTGGCACAGCTAGTTCCGTCGCAGCCGGGATTTGGGTCGCG
GTTCTTGTTTGTGGATCGCTGTGATCGTCACTTGGTGAGTAGCGGGCTGCTGGGCTGGCCGGGGCTTTCG
TGGCCGCCGGGCCGCTCGGTGGGACGGAAGCGTGTGGAGAGATCGCCAAGGGCTGTAGTCTGGGTCCGCG
AGCAAGGTTGCCCTGAACTGGGGGTTGGGGGGAGCGCAGCAAAATGGCGGCTGTTCCCGAGTCTTGAATG
GAAGACGCTTGTGAGGCGGGCTGTGAGGTCGTTGAAACAAGGTGGGGGGCATGGTGGGCGGCAAGAACCC
AAGGTCTTGAGGCCTTCGCTAATGCGGGAAAGCTCTTATTCGGGTGAGATGGGCTGGGGCACCATCTGGG
GACCCTGACGTGAAGTTTGTCACTGACTGGAGAACTCGGTTTGTCGTCTGTTGCGGGGGCGGCAGTTATG
GCGGTGCCGTTGGGCAGTGCACCCGTACCTTTGGGAGCGCGCGCCCTCGTCGTGTCGTGACGTCACCCGT
TCTGTTGGCTTATAATGCAGGGTGGGGCCACCTGCCGGTAGGTGTGCGGTAGGCTTTTCTCCGTCGCAGG
ACGCAGGGTTCGGGCCTAGGGTAGGCTCTCCTGAATCGACAGGCGCCGGACCTCTGGTGAGGGGAGGGAT
AAGTGAGGCGTCAGTTTCTTTGGTCGGTTTTATGTACCTATCTTCTTAAGTAGCTGAAGCTCCGGTTTTG
AACTATGCGCTCGGGGTTGGCGAGTGTGTTTTGTGAAGTTTTTTAGGCACCTTTTGAAATGTAATCATTT
GGGTCAATATGTAATTTTCAGTGTTAGACTAGTAAATTGTCCGCTAAATTCTGGCCGTTTTTGGCTTTTT
TGTTAGACGAGCTCGTTTAGTGAACCGTCAGATCGCCTGGAGACGCCATCCACGCTGTAATGAAGCCACC
ATGACCGAGTACAAGCCCACGGTGCGCCTCGCCACCCGCGACGACGTCCCCAGGGCCGTACGCACCCTCG
CCGCCGCGTTCGCCGACTACCCCGCCACGCGCCACACCGTCGATCCGGACCGCCACATCGAGCGGGTCAC
CGAGCTGCAAGAACTCTTCCTCACGCGCGTCGGGCTCGACATCGGCAAGGTGTGGGTCGCGGACGACGGC
GCCGCGGTGGCGGTCTGGACCACGCCGGAGAGCGTCGAAGCGGGGGCGGTGTTCGCCGAGATCGGCCCGC
GCATGGCCGAGTTGAGCGGTTCCCGGCTGGCCGCGCAGCAACAGATGGAAGGCCTCCTGGCGCCGCACCG
GCCCAAGGAGCCCGCGTGGTTCCTGGCCACCGTCGGCGTCTCGCCCGACCACCAGGGCAAGGGTCTGGGC
AGCGCCGTCGTGCTCCCCGGAGTGGAGGCGGCCGAGCGCGCCGGGGTGCCCGCCTTCCTGGAGACATCCG
CGCCCCGCAACCTCCCCTTCTACGAGCGGCTCGGCTTCACCGTCACCGCCGACGTCGAGGTGCCCGAAGG
ACCGCGCACCTGGTGCATGACCCGCAAGCCCGGTGCCGGAAGCGGAGAAGGTAGAGGTTCTCTCCTCACT
TGTGGTGATGTTGAAGAAAACCCTGGTCCAATGGTGAGCAAGGGCGAGGAGCTGTTCACCGGGGTGGTGC
CCATCCTGGTCGAGCTGGACGGCGACGTAAACGGCCACAAGTTCAGCGTCCGCGGCGAGGGCGAGGGCGA
TGCCACCAACGGCAAGCTGACCCTGAAGTTCATCTGCACCACCGGCAAGCTGCCCGTGCCCTGGCCCACC
CTCGTGACCACCTTAGGCTACGGCGTGGCCTGCTTCGCCCGCTACCCCGACCACATGAAGCAGCACGACT
TCTTCAAGTCCGCCATGCCCGAAGGCTACGTCCAGGAGCGCACCATCTCTTTCAAGGACGACGGTACCTA
CAAGACCCGCGCCGAGGTGAAGTTCGAGGGCGACACCCTGGTGAACCGCATCGTGCTGAAGGGCATCGAC
TTCAAGGAGGACGGCAACATCCTGGGGCACAAGCTGGAGTACAACTTCAACAGCCACAAGGTCTATATCA
CGGCCGACAAGCAGAAGAACGGCATCAAGGCTAACTTCAAGACCCGCCACAACGTTGAGGACGGCGGCGT
GCAGCTCGCCGACCACTACCAGCAGAACACCCCCATCGGCGACGGCCCCGTGCTGCTGCCCGACAACCAC
TACCTGAGCCATCAGTCCAAACTGAGCAAAGACCCCAACGAGAAGCGCGATCACATGGTCCTGAAGGAGA
GGGTGACCGCCGCCGGGATTACACATGACATGGACGAGCTGTACAAGTAACAACGGGATCCAACTTGTTT
ATTGCAGCTTATAATGGTTACAAATAAAGCAATAGCATCACAAATTTCACAAATAAAGCATTTTTTTCAC
TGCATTCTAGTTGTGGTTTGTCCAAACTCATCAATGTATCTTACGCTCGCTGATATAGGTAGGCTCGAGC
AGAGAAGCTTACACATGCGTCAATTTTACGCATGATTATCTTTAACGTACGTCACAATATGATTATCTTT
CTAGGGTTA
Features (pLannotate 1.2.2; 18 found; start..end, strand, type, name):
     11..115     +  promoter       AmpR promoter: bla
    116..976     +  CDS            AmpR: β-lactamase; bla; confers resistance to ampicillin, carbenicillin, and related antibiotics
   1147..1735    +  rep_origin     ori: high-copy-number ColE1/pMB1/pBR322/pUC origin of replication
   1864..2088    -  polyA_signal   bGH poly(A) signal: bovine growth hormone polyadenylation signal
   2145..2809    -  CDS            mRuby2 (fragment): monomeric red fluorescent protein derived from mRuby, with improved photophysical properties (Lam et al., 2012)
   2851..2963    -  ncRNA          3' miR-30a: sequence downstream of the 71-nt precursor of the human miR-30a microRNA (Zeng et al., 2002) miRNA
   3222..3272    -  CDS            mRuby2 (fragment): mRuby2 is a basic (constitutively fluorescent) red fluorescent protein published in 2012, derived from Entacmaea quadricolor. It has moderate acid sensitivity.
   3299..3333    -  promoter       TRE3GV promoter (fragment): 3rd-generation Tet-responsive promoter that can be activated by binding of Tet-On® 3G, optimized for retroviral and lentiviral vectors
   3342..3545    -  intron         EF-1α intron A: truncated intron upstream of the start codon of human EF-1α
   4171..4284    -  intron         EF-1α intron A (fragment): intron upstream of the start codon of human EF-1α
   4285..4496    -  promoter       EF-1α core promoter: core promoter for human elongation factor EF-1α
   4585..4750    -  CDS            ccdB (fragment): CcdB, a bacterial toxin that poisons DNA gyrase; ccdB; Plasmids containing the ccdB gene cannot be propagated in standard E. coli strains.
   4756..4780    +  CDS            mHoneydew (fragment): monomeric derivative of DsRed fluorescent protein (Shaner et al., 2004) mammalian codon-optimized
   4817..6028    +  promoter       UbC promoter: human ubiquitin C promoter
   6029..6062    +  promoter       TRE3GV promoter (fragment): 3rd-generation Tet-responsive promoter that can be activated by binding of Tet-On® 3G, optimized for retroviral and lentiviral vectors
   6091..6687    +  CDS            PuroR (fragment): puromycin N-acetyltransferase; pac from Streptomyces; confers resistance to puromycin
   6751..7470    +  CDS            mGreenLantern: monomeric GFP derivative that displays exceptionally high brightness in cells (Campbell et al., 2020)
   7482..7603    +  polyA_signal   SV40 poly(A) signal: SV40 polyadenylation signal
