[The description below was written by a language model from this plasmid's Addgene catalogue record and pLannotate feature annotations shown in this document.]
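Description:
pPB-[EF1a-mRuby2(miRE.FF4)-TS.FF6x1-bGH]-UbC-PuroR-T2A-mGL-SV40pA is a PiggyBac transposon vector for stable genomic integration of a synthetic microRNA circuit into mammalian cells, built by Golden Gate assembly. It is maintained in E. coli through a high-copy ColE1/pUC-type origin and an ampicillin resistance gene. The automated feature table does not annotate the PiggyBac terminal repeats, although the catalogue entry identifies the backbone as PiggyBac. Integration would depend on these repeats and on a transposase, which is not encoded among the annotated features.

The payload consists of two divergently oriented transcription units. In one, the human EF1a promoter with its intron drives the red fluorescent protein mRuby2 from Entacmaea quadricolor, terminated by a bGH polyadenylation signal. The mRuby2 coding sequence is annotated as two fragments flanking miR-30a-derived sequence. This is consistent with the construct name, which indicates a miRE-format microRNA (FF4) embedded within the gene. The name also indicates a single FF6 target site ahead of the bGH signal. Because the expressed microRNA (FF4) and the target site (FF6) do not match, the transcript should escape self-repression, which fits the stated purpose as the open-loop version of the ComMAND circuit regulating mRuby2. In the second unit, the human UbC promoter drives puromycin N-acetyltransferase linked through a T2A peptide to mGreenLantern, ending in an SV40 polyadenylation signal. This gives both drug selection and a green fluorescent marker of integrated cells.

Short hits annotated as TRE3GV, ccdB and mHoneydew fragments are probably assembly junctions or spurious matches rather than functional parts.
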