Addgene plasmid #235326: pPB-[EF1a-mRuby2(miRE.FF4)-TS.FF6x1-bGH]-UbC-PuroR-T2A-mGL-SV40pA
Purpose: PiggyBac integration vector for ComMAND open-loop circuit regulating mRuby2
Depositing lab: Kate Galloway. Depositing organization: Massachusetts Institute of Technology. Publication: Model-guided design of microRNA-based gene circuits supports precise dosage of transgenic cargoes into diverse primary cells. Love KS, Johnstone CP, Peterman EL, Gaglione S, Birnbaum ME, Galloway KE. Cell Syst. 2025 Apr 22:101269. doi: 10.1016/j.cels.2025.101269. PubMed 40300600.
Backbone
  Vector backbone: PiggyBac
  Backbone manufacturer: Addgene #63800
  Backbone size w/o insert (bp): 1944
  Vector type: Mammalian Expression, Synthetic Biology ; PiggyBac
  Selectable markers: Puromycin
Growth in bacteria
  Bacterial resistance: Ampicillin, 100 μg/mL
  Growth temperature: 30°C
  Growth strain: NEB Stable
  Copy number: High Copy
Gene/Insert
  Gene/Insert name: mRuby2
  Species: Entacmaea quadricolor
  Insert size (bp): 711
  Promoter: EF1a (human EF1a)
  Cloning method: Golden Gate
  Sequencing primers: 5′ cgtacgttaaagataatcatgcgt; 3′ CACCCTAGAAAGATAGTCTGCG
Resource information
  A portion of this plasmid was derived from a plasmid made by: Addgene #90236
Terms and licenses: Academic/Nonprofit Terms; Industry Terms: Not Available to Industry
Depositor comments: Also expresses mGreenLantern and puromycin resistance genes; Alt name: pKG3807 ; Please visit https://doi.org/10.1101/2024.06.25.600629 for bioRxiv preprint.
How to cite: pPB-[EF1a-mRuby2(miRE.FF4)-TS.FF6x1-bGH]-UbC-PuroR-T2A-mGL-SV40pA was a gift from Kate Galloway (Addgene plasmid # 235326 ; http://n2t.net/addgene:235326 ; RRID:Addgene_235326)
