>Addgene plasmid #235326 | pPB-[EF1a-mRuby2(miRE.FF4)-TS.FF6x1-bGH]-UbC-PuroR-T2A-mGL-SV40pA | depositor partial sequence | sequence record 463298 | mRuby2(miRE.FF4), mRuby2 with intronic microRNA
ATGGTGTCTAAGGGCGAAGAGCTGATCAAGGAAAATATGCGTATGAAGGTAAGTGTGCTCGCTTCGGCAG
CACATATACTATGTTGAATGAGGCTTCAGTACTTTACAGAATCGTTGCCTGCACATCTTGGAAACACTTG
CTGGGATTACTTCTTCAGGGACTTCTTAACCCAACAGAAGGCTCGAGAAGGTATATTGCTGTTGACAGTG
AGCGCCGCTTGAAGTCTTTAATTAAATAGTGAAGCCACAGATGTATTTAATTAAAGACTTCAAGCGGTGC
CTACTGCCTCGGACTTCAAGGGGCTAGAATTCAAGGGGCTACTTTAGGAGCAATTATCTTGTTTACTAAA
ACTGAATACCTTGCTATCTCTTTGATACATTTTTACAAAGCTGAATTAAAATGGTATAAATTAAATCACT
TTTTTCAATTGTACTAACTTCGAGTCTTCTTTTTTTTTTTCACAGGTGGTCATGGAAGGTTCGGTCAACG
GCCACCAATTCAAATGCACAGGTGAAGGAGAAGGCAATCCGTACATGGGAACTCAAACCATGAGGATCAA
AGTCATCGAGGGAGGACCCCTGCCATTTGCCTTTGACATTCTTGCCACGTCGTTCATGTATGGCAGCCGT
ACTTTTATCAAGTACCCGAAAGGCATTCCTGATTTCTTTAAACAGTCCTTTCCTGAGGGTTTTACTTGGG
AAAGAGTTACGAGATACGAAGATGGTGGAGTCGTCACCGTCATGCAGGACACCAGCCTTGAGGATGGCTG
TCTCGTTTACCACGTCCAAGTCAGAGGGGTAAACTTTCCCTCCAATGGTCCCGTGATGCAGAAGAAGACC
AAGGGTTGGGAGCCTAATACAGAGATGATGTATCCAGCAGATGGTGGTCTGAGGGGATACACTCATATGG
CACTGAAAGTTGATGGTGGTGGCCATCTGTCTTGCTCTTTCGTAACAACTTACAGGTCAAAAAAGACCGT
CGGGAACATCAAGATGCCCGGTATCCATGCCGTTGATCACCGCCTGGAAAGGTTAGAGGAAAGTGACAAT
GAAATGTTCGTAGTACAACGCGAACACGCAGTTGCCAAGTTCGCCGGGCTTGGTGGTGGGATGGACGAGC
TGTACAAG
