>Addgene plasmid #235326 | pPB-[EF1a-mRuby2(miRE.FF4)-TS.FF6x1-bGH]-UbC-PuroR-T2A-mGL-SV40pA | depositor partial sequence | sequence record 463299 | puromycin resistance gene
ATGACCGAGTACAAGCCCACGGTGCGCCTCGCCACCCGCGACGACGTCCCCAGGGCCGTACGCACCCTCG
CCGCCGCGTTCGCCGACTACCCCGCCACGCGCCACACCGTCGATCCGGACCGCCACATCGAGCGGGTCAC
CGAGCTGCAAGAACTCTTCCTCACGCGCGTCGGGCTCGACATCGGCAAGGTGTGGGTCGCGGACGACGGC
GCCGCGGTGGCGGTCTGGACCACGCCGGAGAGCGTCGAAGCGGGGGCGGTGTTCGCCGAGATCGGCCCGC
GCATGGCCGAGTTGAGCGGTTCCCGGCTGGCCGCGCAGCAACAGATGGAAGGCCTCCTGGCGCCGCACCG
GCCCAAGGAGCCCGCGTGGTTCCTGGCCACCGTCGGCGTCTCGCCCGACCACCAGGGCAAGGGTCTGGGC
AGCGCCGTCGTGCTCCCCGGAGTGGAGGCGGCCGAGCGCGCCGGGGTGCCCGCCTTCCTGGAGACATCCG
CGCCCCGCAACCTCCCCTTCTACGAGCGGCTCGGCTTCACCGTCACCGCCGACGTCGAGGTGCCCGAAGG
ACCGCGCACCTGGTGCATGACCCGCAAGCCCGGTGCC
